>Addgene plasmid #22154 | pEBG-TFII-I alpha | addgene partial sequence | sequence record 27971 | 22154 with hTFII-I_F2
GGTGGAAGTTGTGGCCCCATCAAAGTGAAAACTGAACCCACAGAAGATTCTGGCATTTCCCTGGAAATGG
CAGCTGTGACAGTAAAGGAAGAATCAGAAGATCCTGATTATTATCAATATAACATTCAAGCAGGCCCTTC
TGAAACTGATGATGTTGATGAAAAACAGCCCCTATCGAAGCCTTTGCAAGGAAGCCACCATTCTTCAGAG
GGCAATGAAGGCACAGAAATGGAAGTACCAGCAGAAGATGATGATTATTCTCCACCGTCTAAGAGACCAA
AGGCCAATGAGCTACCGCAGCCACCAGTCCCGGAACCCGCCAATGCTGGGAAGCGGAAAGTGAGGGAGTT
CAACTTCGAGAAATGGAATGCTCGCATCACTGATCTACGTAAACAAGTTGAAGAATTGTTTGAAAGGAAA
TATGCTCAAGCCATAAAAGCCAAAGGTCCGGTGACGATCCCGTACCCTCTTTTCCAGTCTCATGTTGAAG
ATCTTTATGTAGAAGGACTTCCTGAAGGAATTCCTTTTAAAAGGCCATCTACTTACGGAATTCCTCGCCT
GGAGAGGATATTACTTGCAAAGGAAAGGATTCGTTTTGTGATTAAGAAACATGAGCTTCTGAATTCAACA
CGTGAAGATTTACAGCTTGATAAGCCCAGCTTCAGGAGTAAAGGAAGAATGGTATGCCAGAATCACTAAA
TTAAGAAAGATGGTGGATCANCTTTTCTGCAAAAAANTTGCGGAAGCCTTGGGGAGCACTGAAGCCAAGG
CTGTACCGTACCAAAATTTGANGCACACCCGAANGATCTGTACGTGNANGACTGCCAGAAAACATTCCTT
TCCGAAGTCCTCATGGTANGGAATCCCAAGCTGGAAAAAATCATTCAGTGGGCAATCGTAATTAATTTGT
NATTAAAGACCAGACTTCTGACTCACAGTACCNCTGAGTTACTTCNGCCAGAA
