>Addgene plasmid #22154 | pEBG-TFII-I alpha | addgene partial sequence | sequence record 27972 | 22154 with pEBG-R
AAACGAGATTCCCCAGCAAATTCGTGGGACCCCAGGGCCATGCCTCCCAGCTCTGGCCACCTCTGCTTGT
CCAGGGGCCTCACAGCCAAGGGGATGCAGGGGCCGCTGTGCAGTCGGCTGAGGCCAGAGTGAGGGGTGCA
AGGACCCAGATGGGGAACACTGCTGTTTAAATATTAAACAGGGATTTCTTGTCTCCCACGTGGGAGACCT
GATACTCTCAAGGGTCCCAGGTGGGGACCCTCACTCTAGAGTCGCGGCCGCATCGATAAGCTTGATATCG
AATTCCTTTTTTTTTTTTTTCAAATAGAAAAACTAAAGAACTGAACTATCACAGGAATTTTTCTTCACTG
CAGAAGCTGAGATGTTCCAGTAGGAGAAGTAGGAGATATCTTCACTTGATTGGAAAATAAACACCGTAAC
TCAAGGCTCTGCTGAGTACATAAAAAATCTGGTGAGATTCATTCCTGTCATTTTCCCTGTCATTTCCCAG
CATTGCTGTAAAATCCTGATAGTACATTCCCAAGTACACCAGCCATTCCAGACCCACAGTCACTCTGCTC
TTTAATTCACAGAACTGCTGAAAAAGTAGACATTTCTATCTAAAAGTAGAAAAAAAGGTTTGTATAGAAG
GTATTTCTGTTATACAAGTATATTACACAGCTTGGGGTAGTAA
