>Addgene plasmid #22154 | pEBG-TFII-I alpha | addgene partial sequence | sequence record 27973 | 22154 with pGEX5
GGATCCACCATGGGCAGCAGCCATCATCATCATCATCACAGCAGCGGCCTGGTGCCGCGCGGCAGCCATA
TGGCCCAAGTTGCAATGTCCACCCTCCCCGTTGAAGATGAGGAGTCCTCGGAGAGCAGGATGGTGGTGAC
ATTCCTCATGTCAGCTCTCGAGTCCATGTGTAAAGAACTGGCCAAGTCCAAAGCCGAAGTGGCCTGCATT
GCAGTGTATGAAACAGACGTGTTTGTCGTCGGAACTGAAAGAGGACGTGCTTTTGTCAATACCAGAAAGG
ATTTTCAAAAAGATTTTGTAAAATATTGTGTTGAAGAAGAAGAAAAAGCTGCAGAGATGCATAAAATGAA
ATCTACAACCCAGGCAAATCGGATGAGTGTAGATGCTGTAGAAATTGAAACACTCAGAAAAACAGTTGAG
GACTATTTCTGCTTTTGCTATGGGAAAGCTTTAGGCAAATCCACAGTGGTACCTGTACCATATGAGAAGA
TGCTGCGAGACCAGTCGGCTGTGGTAGTGCAGGGGCTTCCGGAAGGTGTTGCCTTTAAACACCCCGAGAA
CTATGATCTTGCAACCCTGNNNNNNGATTTTGGANAACAAANNNNGNATTTCATTCATCATTAAGAGANC
TTTTTTAGAGCCAAAGAAGCATGTAGGTGGTCGTGTGATGGTAACAGATGCTGACA
