[The description below was written by a language model from this plasmid's Addgene catalogue record.]
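Description:
pEBG-TFII-I alpha is a mammalian expression plasmid built on the pEBG backbone (about 6.1 kb without insert) that carries an approximately 3.3 kb cDNA for the alpha isoform of human TFII-I, the multifunctional transcription factor encoded by GTF2I. The plasmid is propagated in standard E. coli cloning strains under ampicillin selection; its copy number is recorded as unknown, and no origin of replication or mammalian selection marker is listed in the record. The promoter is not stated explicitly, but the recommended 5′ sequencing primer is an EF-1α forward primer, which suggests that the insert sits downstream of an EF-1α promoter, a strong constitutive promoter for mammalian cells.

The TFII-I alpha coding sequence is fused at its N terminus to both glutathione S-transferase (GST) and a His tag, so the protein is produced in transfected mammalian cells as a doubly tagged fusion. GST allows capture on glutathione resin and the His tag allows metal-affinity purification or detection, making the construct suited to pull-down assays, purification of the protein from mammalian cells, and analysis of interacting partners. The insert is recorded as cloned between BamHI and ClaI sites, although the depositor cautions that these restriction sites may not be correct, and it is unknown whether they survived cloning. The associated publication concerns alternatively spliced TFII-I isoforms, their complex formation, nuclear translocation and differential gene regulation, which fits using this plasmid alongside other isoform constructs to compare their behaviour. No feature table or sequence annotation is available for confirming these elements.
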