Addgene plasmid #22154: pEBG-TFII-I alpha
Depositing lab: Ananda Roy. Depositing organization: Tufts University. Publication: Alternatively spliced isoforms of TFII-I. Complex formation, nuclear translocation, and differential gene regulation. Cheriyath V, Roy AL. J Biol Chem. 2000 Aug 25. 275(34):26300-8. 10.1074/jbc.M002980200 PubMed 10854432.
Backbone
  Vector backbone: pEBG
  Backbone size w/o insert (bp): 6100
  Vector type: Mammalian Expression
Growth in bacteria
  Bacterial resistance: Ampicillin, 100 μg/mL
  Growth temperature: 37°C
  Growth strain: DH5alpha
  Copy number: Unknown
Gene/Insert
  Gene/Insert name: TFII-I (alt name: TFII-I alpha isoform)
  Species: H. sapiens (human)
  Insert size (bp): 3300
  Entrez Gene: GTF2I (a.k.a. BAP135, BTKAP1, DIWS, GTFII-I, IB291, SPIN, TFII-I, WBS, WBSCR6)
  Tag / fusion protein: GST (N terminal on insert); His (N terminal on insert)
  Cloning method: Restriction Enzyme; 5′ cloning site BamHI (unknown if destroyed); 3′ cloning site ClaI (unknown if destroyed)
  Sequencing primers: 5′ EF-1a Forward
Terms and licenses: Academic/Nonprofit Terms; Industry Terms: Not Available to Industry
Depositor comments: Restriction sites may not be correct.
How to cite: pEBG-TFII-I alpha was a gift from Ananda Roy (Addgene plasmid # 22154 ; http://n2t.net/addgene:22154 ; RRID:Addgene_22154)
